Addgene plasmid #171291: pFTK019
Purpose: Part Plasmid Entry Vector (LVL0) from the Fungal Modular Cloning ToolKit.
Depositing lab: Arnold Driessen. Depositing organization: University of Groningen. Publication: Modular Synthetic Biology Toolkit for Filamentous Fungi. Mozsik L, Pohl C, Meyer V, Bovenberg RAL, Nygard Y, Driessen AJM. ACS Synth Biol. 2021 Nov 2. doi: 10.1021/acssynbio.1c00260. PubMed 34726388.
Backbone
  Vector backbone: pICH41295
  Vector type: Bacterial Expression, Yeast Expression, Synthetic Biology
Growth in bacteria
  Bacterial resistance: Spectinomycin, 50 μg/mL
  Growth temperature: 37°C
  Growth strain: DH5alpha
  Copy number: High Copy
Gene/Insert
  Gene/Insert name: PTET-10x-repeat promoter+CPgpdA (fused)
  Species: Penicillium, Aspergillus, or other fungal sources
  Mutation: n/a
  Cloning method: Restriction Enzyme; 5′ cloning site Unknown (unknown if destroyed)
Terms and licenses: Academic/Nonprofit Terms; Industry Terms: Not Available to Industry
How to cite: pFTK019 was a gift from Arnold Driessen (Addgene plasmid # 171291 ; http://n2t.net/addgene:171291 ; RRID:Addgene_171291)
