[The description below was written by a language model from this plasmid's Addgene catalogue record and pLannotate feature annotations shown in this document.]
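Description:
pFTK019 is a level 0 (LVL0) part plasmid from the Fungal Modular Cloning ToolKit, a synthetic biology parts collection for filamentous fungi. It is built on the pICH41295 MoClo entry backbone and is a small construct of about 2.9 kb. Propagation in E. coli relies on a high-copy ColE1/pUC-type origin, and selection on an aadA gene that confers spectinomycin (and streptomycin) resistance. The annotation places a bla-type promoter upstream of this marker. Short fragments annotated as an integrase, a gentamicin acetyltransferase and lacI appear to be remnants of the backbone's resistance cassette and cloning history rather than functional genes. No fungal selection marker or fungal replication element is annotated, which fits a storage plasmid that only donates a part.

The stored part is a synthetic promoter, recorded as a 10x-repeat TET promoter fused to the gpdA core promoter (CPgpdA). The feature table shows two adjacent tetracycline response element annotations, one full-length and one partial, which together are consistent with the stated ten tetO operator repeats. These are followed by a region matching the Aspergillus nidulans glyceraldehyde-3-phosphate dehydrogenase (gpdA) intron, presumably part of the core promoter segment. In this design the tetO array acts as an upstream binding platform for TetR-based synthetic transcription factors, and the minimal gpdA core recruits the basal transcription machinery, so that expression depends on the regulator and on tetracycline or doxycycline.

As a promoter part, it is meant to be combined with coding sequence and terminator parts into higher-level transcription units for tunable or inducible gene expression in Penicillium, Aspergillus or related fungi. The record does not state the flanking cloning sites or overhangs.
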