Features (pLannotate 1.2.2; 9 found; start..end, strand, type, name):
    110..214     +  promoter       AmpR promoter: bla
    205..285     -  CDS            int (fragment): INT2_ECOLX - Protein inferred from homology: Swiss-Prot protein existence level 3. Putative integrase believed to be involved in the insertion of antibiotic resistance genes into plasmids and transposons. From Escherichia coli.
    373..429     +  CDS            GmR (fragment): gentamycin acetyltransferase; aacC1; confers resistance to gentamycin
    436..1224    +  CDS            aadA: S3AD_ECOLX - Experimental evidence at protein level: Swiss-Prot protein existence level 1. Mediates bacterial resistance to the antibiotics streptomycin and spectinomycin. From Escherichia coli.
   1398..1986    +  rep_origin     ori: high-copy-number ColE1/pMB1/pBR322/pUC origin of replication
   2169..2218    +  CDS            lacI (fragment): lac repressor; lacI; The lac repressor binds to the lac operator to inhibit transcription in E. coli. This inhibition can be relieved by adding lactose or isopropyl-β-D-thiogalactopyranoside (IPTG).
   2267..2537    +  protein_bind   tetracycline response element: contains seven copies of the tetracycline operator tetO tetracycline repressor TetR
   2561..2720    +  protein_bind   tetracycline response element (fragment): contains seven copies of the tetracycline operator tetO tetracycline repressor TetR
   2775..2890    +  intron         gpdA intron: gpdA; intron from the Aspergillus nidulans glyceraldehyde-3-phosphate dehydrogenase gene (Punt et al., 1990)
>Addgene plasmid #171291 | pFTK019 | addgene full sequence | sequence record 360150 | Addgene NGS Result
GTGGCTCTTCAGTGGACGAAAGGGCCTCGTGATACGCCTATTTTTATAGGTTAATGTCATGATAATAATG
GTTTCTTAGACGTCAGGTGGCACTTTTCGGGGAAATGTGCGCGGAACCCCTATTTGTTTATTTTTCTAAA
TACATTCAAATATGTATCCGCTCATGAGACAATAACCCTGATAAATGCTTCAATAATATTGAAAAAGGAA
GAGTATGCGCTCACGCAACTGGTCCAGAACCTTGACCGAACGCAGCGGTGGTAACGGCGCAGTGGCGGTT
TTCATGGCTTGTTATGACTGTTTTTTTTTGGGGTACAGTCTATGCCTCGGGCATCCAAGCAGCAAGCGCG
TTACGCCGTGGGTCGATGTTTGATGTTATGGAGCAGCAACGATGTTACGCAGCAGGGCAGTCGCCCTAAA
ACAAAGTTAAACATCATGAGGGAAGCGGTGATCGCCGAAGTATCGACTCAACTATCAGAGGTAGTTGGCG
TCATCGAGCGCCATCTCGAACCGACGTTGCTGGCCGTACATTTGTACGGCTCCGCAGTGGATGGCGGCCT
GAAGCCACACAGCGATATTGATTTGCTGGTTACGGTGACCGTAAGGCTTGATGAAACAACGCGGCGAGCT
TTGATCAACGACCTTTTGGAAACTTCGGCTTCCCCTGGAGAGAGCGAGATTCTCCGCGCTGTAGAAGTCA
CCATTGTTGTGCACGACGACATCATTCCGTGGCGTTATCCAGCTAAGCGCGAACTGCAATTTGGAGAATG
GCAGCGCAATGACATTCTTGCAGGTATCTTCGAGCCAGCCACGATCGACATTGATCTGGCTATCTTGCTG
ACAAAAGCAAGAGAACATAGCGTTGCCTTGGTAGGTCCAGCGGCGGAGGAACTCTTTGATCCGGTTCCTG
AACAGGATCTATTTGAGGCGCTAAATGAAACCTTAACGCTATGGAACTCGCCGCCCGACTGGGCTGGCGA
TGAGCGAAATGTAGTGCTTACGTTGTCCCGCATTTGGTACAGCGCAGTAACCGGCAAAATCGCGCCGAAG
GATGTCGCTGCCGACTGGGCAATGGAGCGCCTGCCGGCCCAGTATCAGCCCGTCATACTTGAAGCTAGAC
AGGCTTATCTTGGACAAGAAGAAGATCGCTTGGCCTCGCGCGCAGATCAGTTGGAAGAATTTGTCCATTA
CGTAAAAGGCGAGATCACCAAGGTAGTCGGCAAATAACTGTCAGACCAAGTTTACTCATATATACTTTAG
ATTGATTTAAAACTTCATTTTTAATTTAAAAGGATCTAGGTGAAGATCCTTTTTGATAATCTCATGACCA
AAATCCCTTAACGTGAGTTTTCGTTCCACTGAGCGTCAGACCCCGTAGAAAAGATCAAAGGATCTTCTTG
AGATCCTTTTTTTCTGCGCGTAATCTGCTGCTTGCAAACAAAAAAACCACCGCTACCAGCGGTGGTTTGT
TTGCCGGATCAAGAGCTACCAACTCTTTTTCCGAAGGTAACTGGCTTCAGCAGAGCGCAGATACCAAATA
CTGTTCTTCTAGTGTAGCCGTAGTTAGGCCACCACTTCAAGAACTCTGTAGCACCGCCTACATACCTCGC
TCTGCTAATCCTGTTACCAGTGGCTGCTGCCAGTGGCGATAAGTCGTGTCTTACCGGGTTGGACTCAAGA
CGATAGTTACCGGATAAGGCGCAGCGGTCGGGCTGAACGGGGGGTTCGTGCACACAGCCCAGCTTGGAGC
GAACGACCTACACCGAACTGAGATACCTACAGCGTGAGCTATGAGAAAGCGCCACGCTTCCCGAAGGGAG
AAAGGCGGACAGGTATCCGGTAAGCGGCAGGGTCGGAACAGGAGAGCGCACGAGGGAGCTTCCAGGGGGA
AACGCCTGGTATCTTTATAGTCCTGTCGGGTTTCGCCACCTCTGACTTGAGCGTCGATTTTTGTGATGCT
CGTCAGGGGGGCGGAGCCTATGGAAAAACGCCAGCAACGCGGCCTTTTTACGGTTCCTGGCCTTTTGCTG
GCCTTTTGCTCACATGTTCTTTCCTGCGTTATCCCCTGATTCTGTGGATAACCGTATTACCGCCTTTGAG
TGAGCTGATACCGCTCGCCGCAGCCGAACGACCGAGCGCAGCGAGTCAGTGAGCGAGGAAGCGGAAGAGC
GCCCAATACGCAAACCGCCTCTCCCCGCGCGTTGGCCGATTCATTAATCACTCTGTGGTCTCAGGAGGCC
CTTTCGTATTCACTCGAGTTTACCACTCCCTATCAGTGATAGAGAAAAGTGAAAGTCGAGTTTACCACTC
CCTATCAGTGATAGAGAAAAGTGAAAGTCGAGTTTACCACTCCCTATCAGTGATAGAGAAAAGTGAAAGT
CGAGTTTACCACTCCCTATCAGTGATAGAGAAAAGTGAAAGTCGAGTTTACCACTCCCTATCAGTGATAG
AGAAAAGTGAAAGTCGAGTTTACCACTCCCTATCAGTGATAGAGAAAAGTGAAAGTCGAGTTTACCACTC
CCTATCAGTGATAGAGAAAAGTGAAAGTCGAGTTTACCACTCCCTATCAGTGATAGAGAAAAGTGAAAGT
CGAGTTTACCACTCCCTATCAGTGATAGAGAAAAGTGAAAGTCGAGTTTACCACTCCCTATCAGTGATAG
AGAAAAGTGAAAGTCGAGTTTACCACTCCCTATCAGTGATAGAGAAAAGTGAAAGTCGAGCTCCCCATCT
TCAGTATATTCATCTTCCCATCCAAGAACCTTTATTTCCCCTAAGTAAGTACTTTGCTACATCCATACTC
CATCCTTCCCATCCCTTATTCCTTTGAACCTTTCAGTTCGAGCTTTCCCACTTCATCGCAGCTTGACTAA
CAGCTACCCCGCTTGAGCAGACATCACCAATGTGAGACCACGAA
