>Addgene plasmid #171291 | pFTK019 | addgene partial sequence | sequence record 360152 | pUC-4 5'-CAGTGAGCGAGGAAGCGGAAGAGCGCCCAA-3'
GCGCGTTGGCCGATTCATTAATCACTCTGTGGTCTCAGGAGGCCCTTTCGTATTCACTCGAGTTTACCAC
TCCCTATCAGTGATAGAGAAAAGTGAAAGTCGAGTTTACCACTCCCTATCAGTGATAGAGAAAAGTGAAA
GTCGAGTTTACCACTCCCTATCAGTGATAGAGAAAAGTGAAAGTCGAGTTTACCACTCCCTATCAGTGAT
AGAGAAAAGTGAAAGTCGAGTTTACCACTCCCTATCAGTGATAGAGAAAAGTGAAAGTCGAGTTTACCAC
TCCCTATCAGTGATAGAGAAAAGTGAAAGTCGAGTTTACCACTCCCTATCAGTGATAGAGAAAAGTGAAA
GTCGAGTTTACCACTCCCTATCAGTGATAGAGAAAAGTGAAAGTCGAGTTTACCACTCCCTATCAGTGAT
AGAGAAAAGTGAAAGTCGAGTTTACCACTCCCTATCAGTGATAGAGAAAAGTGAAAGTCGAGTTTACCAC
TCCCTATCAGTGATAGAGAAAAGTGAAAGTCGAGCTCCCCATCTTCAGTATATTCATCTTCCCATCCAAG
AACCTTTATTTCCCCTAAGTAAGTACTTTGCTACATCCATACTCCATCCTTCCCATCCCTTATTCCTTTG
AACCTTTCAGTTCGAGCTTTCCCACTTCATCGCAGCTTGACTAACAGCTACCCCGCTTGAGCAGACATCA
CCAATGTGAGACCACGAAGTGGCTCTTCAGTGGACGAAAGGGCCTCGTGATACGCCTATTTTTATAGGTT
AATGTCATGATAATAATGGTTTCTTAGACGTCAGGTGGCACTTTTCGGGGAAATGTGCGCGGAACCCCTA
TTTGTTTATTTTTCTAAATAC
